Addgene plasmid #53882: CRYZL1_pCSdest
Depositing lab: Roger Reeves. Depositing organization: Johns Hopkins University and School of Medicine. Publication: Survey of Human Chromosome 21 Gene Expression Effects on Early Development in Danio rerio. Edie S, Zaghloul NA, Leitch CC, Klinedinst DK, Lebron J, Thole JF, McCallion AS, Katsanis N, Reeves RH. G3 (Bethesda). 2018 Jul 2;8(7):2215-2223. doi: 10.1534/g3.118.200144. PubMed 29760202.
Backbone
  Vector backbone: pCSDest
  Backbone manufacturer: Lawson Lab (Addgene Plasmid 22423)
  Backbone size w/o insert (bp): 4095
  Vector type: Mammalian Expression
Growth in bacteria
  Bacterial resistance: Ampicillin, 100 μg/mL
  Growth temperature: 37°C
  Growth strain: Top10
  Copy number: High Copy
Gene/Insert
  Gene/Insert name: CRYZL1
  Species: H. sapiens (human)
  Insert size (bp): 1050
  Entrez Gene: CRYZL1 (a.k.a. 4P11, QOH-1)
  Promoter: SP6 and CMV
  Cloning method: Gateway Cloning
  Sequencing primers: 5′ CMV-F; 3′ EBV-Rev
Terms and licenses: Academic/Nonprofit Terms; Industry Terms
Depositor comments: NM_145858
How to cite: CRYZL1_pCSdest was a gift from Roger Reeves (Addgene plasmid # 53882 ; http://n2t.net/addgene:53882 ; RRID:Addgene_53882)
