[The description below was written by a language model from this plasmid's Addgene catalogue record.]
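Description:
CRYZL1_pCSdest is an expression clone carrying the human CRYZL1 (crystallin zeta-like 1, also known as QOH-1 or 4P11) coding sequence, an insert of about 1,050 bp, in the pCSDest backbone (about 4.1 kb without insert). pCSDest is a Gateway destination vector, and the insert was introduced by Gateway recombination, so the open reading frame is expected to be flanked by the residual att recombination sites. The depositor's comment points to a RefSeq transcript as the reference for the cloned sequence. The plasmid is catalogued as a mammalian expression vector. It is maintained in E. coli as a high-copy plasmid under ampicillin selection. The record does not name the bacterial origin of replication, and it lists no epitope tags, fusion partners or reporters.

Two promoters are recorded upstream of the insert, CMV and SP6, which give the construct a dual use. The CMV promoter drives constitutive transcription by RNA polymerase II after the DNA is delivered into vertebrate cells. The SP6 bacteriophage promoter lets the plasmid serve as a template for in vitro transcription of sense mRNA. Such mRNA is commonly used for microinjection into embryos. CRYZL1 lies on human chromosome 21, and the associated publication describes a survey of how expressing chromosome 21 genes affects early zebrafish development. This clone therefore appears to belong to a set of matched expression constructs for testing overexpression phenotypes of individual chromosome 21 genes in Danio rerio embryos. No feature table was supplied, so the exact order of the elements, the polyadenylation signal and other backbone details cannot be confirmed from the record.
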