>Addgene plasmid #53882 | CRYZL1_pCSdest | addgene partial sequence | sequence record 94931 | CMV-F 5'-CGCAAATGGGCGGTAGGCGTG-3'
GCTCGTTTAGGGAACCGCCATTCTGCCTGGGGACGTCGGAGCAAGCTTGATTTAGGTGACACTATAGAAT
ACAAGCTACTTGTTCTTTTTGCAGGATCCCATCGATTCGAATTCAAGGATCACAAGTTTGTACAAAAAAG
CAGGCACCATGAAAGGCTTATATTTCCAACAGAGTTCCACAGATGAAGAAATAACATTTGTATTTCAAGA
AAAGGAAGATCTTCCTGTTACAGAGGATAACTTTGTGAAACTTCAAGTTAAAGCTTGTGCTCTGAGCCAG
ATAAATACAAAGCTTCTGGCAGAAATGAAGATGAAAAAGGATTTATTTCCTGTTGGGAGAGAAATTGCTG
GAATTGTATTAGATGTTGGAAGCAAGGTATCATTCTTTCAACCAGATGATGAAGTAGTTGGAATTTTGCC
CCTGGACTCTGAAGACCCTGGACTTTGTGAAGTTGTTAGAGTACATGAGCATTACTTGGTTCATAAACCA
GAAAAGGTCACATGGACGGAAGCAGCAGGAAGCATTCGGGATGGAGTGCGTGCCTATACAGCTCTGCATT
ATCTTTCTCATCTCTCTCCTGGAAAATCAGTGCTGATAATGGATGGAGCAAGTGCATTTGGTACAATAGC
TATTCAGTTAGCACATCATAGAGGAGCCAAAGTGATTTCAACAGCATGCAGCCTTGAAGATAAGCAGTGC
CTTGAAAGATTCAGACCTCCCATAGCCCGAGTGATTGATGTATCTAAT
