>Addgene plasmid #53882 | CRYZL1_pCSdest | addgene partial sequence | sequence record 95079 | EBV-rev 5'-GTGGTTTGTCCAAACTCATC-3'
TACGACTCACTATAGTTCTAGAGGCTCGAGAGGATCACCACTTTGTACAAGAAAGCTGGGTTCTAAAATT
GAACAACTTGCTTTTTTCTTCCTTGATTTTTCTGAACAGCTTCCATGGAAACTTTTGCCTCATACAGTGG
AATGGGTTCATCCAACTGAGGTCTGAAAACACCAGTTGATAACTTCTCCATCACATCCTTTAAGATACAA
AGATATTTTCCCTGTTGTACATTTGACAAATTCCAAACTTCATCATTCAGGAAAGCTAACGTTGCTCCCT
TGAGGAAAAGGCAGTGGCTATCTGGAGGATCCAACTGAAGGTTTTCTTCTGTTGTTACCCAGTGGCCTCC
AACACCAAGAAGTGTGATGATATCATGTTTATGTGGTAGTAGTTGTAGTTTTACAGCTGGTTCATCATCT
TTACTATATAATCTCACTCCAGCATCTAGGACAATATCTACTCCCAGGCCACCTGTTTCTTCCAAACAGC
TTTCAGCAACATGAACTTTCCCATTAGATACATCAATCACTCGGGCTATGGGAGGTCTGAATCTTTCAAG
GCACTGCTTATCTTCAAGGCTGCATGCTGTTGAAATCACTTTGGCTCCTCTATGATGTGCTAACTGAATA
GCTATTGTACCAAATGCACTTGCTCCATCCATTATCAGCACTGATTTTCCAGGAGAGAGATGAGAAAGAT
AATGCAGAGCTGTATAGGCACGCACTCCATCCCGAATGCTTCCTGCTGCTTCCGTCCATGTGACC
